Addgene plasmid #245729: Xlone-tTA-42xControl
Purpose: Express 42xControl mRNA in mammalian cells
Depositing lab: Joshua Mendell. Depositing organization: University of Texas Southwestern Medical Center. Publication: Specific tRNAs promote mRNA decay by recruiting the CCR4-NOT complex to translating ribosomes. Zhu X, Cruz VE, Zhang H, Erzberger JP, Mendell JT. Science. 2024 Nov 22;386(6724):eadq8587. doi: 10.1126/science.adq8587. Epub 2024 Nov 22. PubMed 39571015.
Backbone
  Vector backbone: XLone-tTA-MCS
  Vector type: Mammalian Expression
Growth in bacteria
  Bacterial resistance: Ampicillin, 100 μg/mL
  Growth temperature: 37°C
  Growth strain: DH5alpha
  Copy number: High Copy
Gene/Insert
  Gene/Insert name: 42xControl mRNA
  Species: Synthetic
  Cloning method: Gibson Cloning
Terms and licenses: Academic/Nonprofit Terms; Industry Terms: Not Available to Industry
How to cite: Xlone-tTA-42xControl was a gift from Joshua Mendell (Addgene plasmid # 245729 ; http://n2t.net/addgene:245729 ; RRID:Addgene_245729)
