[The description below was written by a language model from this plasmid's Addgene catalogue record and pLannotate feature annotations shown in this document.]
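Description:
Xlone-tTA-42xControl is a 7.3 kb mammalian expression plasmid built on the XLone-tTA-MCS backbone and designed to express a synthetic "42xControl" mRNA in mammalian cells under tetracycline-regulated control. It is propagated in E. coli as a high-copy plasmid through a ColE1/pUC-type origin and selected with ampicillin via the β-lactamase gene. Scattered lacZα, lacI, bom and rop fragments and a lac promoter/operator are remnants of the cloning vector lineage rather than functional parts.

The plasmid carries two mammalian transcription units in divergent orientation. On the forward strand, a TRE3GS Tet-responsive promoter and a short residual multiple cloning site lead into the insert, which was introduced by Gibson assembly. The annotated portions of this region are β-globin derived: truncated β-globin intron fragments, a terminal HBB coding segment and a fragment of the β-globin polyadenylation signal. This suggests a β-globin-type reporter transcript. The feature table does not annotate the 42x repeated control element itself, and the record does not state its composition.

On the reverse strand, an EF-1α core promoter drives a tetR–VP16 activation domain fusion, the tTA transactivator indicated by the plasmid name, followed by a blasticidin S deaminase gene and an SV40 poly(A) signal. The element linking the transactivator to the blasticidin marker is not annotated. A tTA of this kind activates the TRE promoter in the absence of tetracycline or doxycycline, so adding the drug shuts off transcription. Blasticidin allows selection of cells carrying the construct. Given the associated work on tRNA-dependent mRNA decay, the construct probably serves as a control reporter for transcriptional shut-off measurements of mRNA stability, although the record states only the expression purpose.
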