Features (pLannotate 1.2.2; 23 found; start..end, strand, type, name):
      9..376     +  promoter       TRE3GS promoter: 3rd-generation Tet-responsive promoter that can be activated by binding of Tet-On® 3G, modified to eliminate binding sites for endogenous mammalian transcription factors
    382..413     +  misc_feature   MCS (fragment): multiple cloning site
    844..932     +  intron         β-globin intron (fragment): internally truncated intron from human β-globin
   1302..1693    +  intron         β-globin intron (fragment): internally truncated intron from human β-globin
   1697..1819    +  CDS            HBB: HBB_COLGU - Experimental evidence at transcript level: Swiss-Prot protein existence level 2. Involved in oxygen transport from the lung to the various peripheral tissues. From Colobus guereza (Mantled guereza) (Eastern black-and-white colobus monkey).
   1823..1849    +  polyA_signal   β-globin poly(A) (fragment): human β-globin polyadenylation signal
   2048..2182    -  polyA_signal   SV40 poly(A) signal: SV40 polyadenylation signal
   2499..2656    +  CDS            lacZα (fragment): LacZα fragment of β-galactosidase; lacZ fragment
   2662..2761    -  misc_feature   bom (fragment): basis of mobility region from pBR322
   2863..2898    -  CDS            rop (fragment): Rop protein, which maintains plasmids at low copy number; rop
   2993..3097    +  promoter       AmpR promoter: bla
   3098..3958    +  CDS            AmpR: β-lactamase; bla; confers resistance to ampicillin, carbenicillin, and related antibiotics
   4129..4717    +  rep_origin     ori: high-copy-number ColE1/pMB1/pBR322/pUC origin of replication
   4900..4992    +  CDS            lacI (fragment): lac repressor; lacI; The lac repressor binds to the lac operator to inhibit transcription in E. coli. This inhibition can be relieved by adding lactose or isopropyl-β-D-thiogalactopyranoside (IPTG).
   5005..5026    +  protein_bind   CAP binding site: CAP binding activates transcription in the presence of cAMP. E. coli catabolite activator protein
   5041..5071    +  promoter       lac promoter: promoter for the E. coli lac operon
   5079..5095    +  protein_bind   lac operator: The lac repressor binds to the lac operator to inhibit transcription in E. coli. This inhibition can be relieved by adding lactose or isopropyl-β-D-thiogalactopyranoside (IPTG). lac repressor encoded by lacI
   5383..5464    -  polyA_signal   SV40 poly(A) signal: SV40 polyadenylation signal
   5487..5570    -  CDS            large T antigen (fragment): large T antigen from SV40 (simian virus 40)
   5581..5979    -  CDS            BSD: blasticidin S deaminase; Aspergillus terreus BSD; confers resistance to blasticidin
   6046..6279    -  CDS            VP16 AD: transcriptional activation domain of herpes simplex virus protein VP16 (Triezenberg et al., 1988; Cousens et al., 1989); UL48
   6430..7050    -  CDS            tetR: TETR2_ECOLX - Experimental evidence at protein level: Swiss-Prot protein existence level 1. TetR is the repressor of the tetracycline resistance element; its N-terminal region forms a helix-turn-helix structure and binds DNA. Binding of tetracycline to TetR reduces the repressor affinity for the tetracycline resistance gene (tetA) promoter operator sites. From Escherichia coli.
   7103..7314    -  promoter       EF-1α core promoter: core promoter for human elongation factor EF-1α
>Addgene plasmid #245729 | Xlone-tTA-42xControl | addgene full sequence | sequence record 492405 | Addgene NGS Result
ATCACCTCGAGTTTACTCCCTATCAGTGATAGAGAACGTATGAAGAGTTTACTCCCTATCAGTGATAGAG
AACGTATGCAGACTTTACTCCCTATCAGTGATAGAGAACGTATAAGGAGTTTACTCCCTATCAGTGATAG
AGAACGTATGACCAGTTTACTCCCTATCAGTGATAGAGAACGTATCTACAGTTTACTCCCTATCAGTGAT
AGAGAACGTATATCCAGTTTACTCCCTATCAGTGATAGAGAACGTATAAGCTTTGCTTATGTAAACCAGG
GCGCCTATAAAAGAGTGCTGATTTTTTGAGTAAACTTCAATTCCACAACACTTTTGTCTTATACCAACTT
TCCGTACCACTTCCTACCCTCGTAAAGGTACCGAGCTCAAGCTTCGAATTCTGCAGTCGACGGCCGCCAC
CATGGTGCTTATGGATTCAATCGGTTTAATCGATTTAAAGGGAGTTATGGAACTAAACGATCCTAAGGAC
TTGATCGGCCTTATGGAGCTATACTCTAGTATGGATGGATTCGGCCTCAAGGAAACAAACTCGCTCATCG
ATCTGAAGGGAGTTATGGAGAGTAACGATGTTAAGAGTCTCTACGAAGTTATCGGTGTTATGGATTATAA
CGAGTTATTCAGTCTGAAGGGATATATGGATAGTAACGAATCTAAGAGTGCATACGGACTATTCGACCTC
AACTCACCAATGGAATATAAGGGATTGATCGATGTTTACTCTCTATTCGAGCTTATGGGCCCAAACGATT
TGATGTCGTTAAAGGGAGTCATGGAGCTATACGAATAATCTAGATTCTGCACGTGGATCCTGAGAACTTC
AGGGTGAGTCTATGGGACCCTTGATGTTTTCTTTCCCCTTCTTTTCTATGGTTAAGTTCATGTCATAGGA
AGGGGATAAGTAACAGGGTACAGTTTAGAATGGGAAACAGACGAATGATTGCATCAGTGTGGAAGTCTCA
GGATCGTTTTAGTTTCTTTTATTTGCTGTTCATAACAATTGTTTTCTTTTGTTTAATTCTTGCTTTCTTT
TTTTTTCTTCTCCGCAATTTTTACTATTATACTTAATGCCTTAACATTGTGTATAACAAAAGGAAATATC
TCTGAGATACATTAAGTAACTTAAAAAAAAACTTTACACAGTCTGCCTAGTACATTACTATTTGGAATAT
ATGTGTGCTTATTTGCATATTCATAATCTCCCTACTTTATTTTCTTTTATTTTTAATTGATACATAATCA
TTATACATATTTATGGGTTAAAGTGTAATGTTTTAATATGTGTACACATATTGACCAAATCAGGGTAATT
TTGCATTTGTAATTTTAAAAAATGCTTTCTTCTTTTAATATACTTTTTTGTTTATCTTATTTCTAATACT
TTCCCTAATCTCTTTCTTTCAGGGCAATAATGATACAATGTATCATGCCTCTTTGCACCATTCTAAAGAA
TAACAGTGATAATTTCTGGGTTAAGGCAATAGCAATATTTCTGCATATAAATATTTCTGCATATAAATTG
TAACTGATGTAAGAGGTTTCATATTGCTAATAGCAGCTACAATCCAGCTACCATTCTGCTTTTATTTTAT
GGTTGGGATAAGGCTGGATTATTCTGAGTCCAAGCTAGGCCCTTTTGCTAATCATGTTCATACCTCTTAT
CTTCCTCCCACAGCTCCTGGGCAACGTGCTGGTCTGTGTGCTGGCCCATCACTTTGGCAAAGAATTCACC
CCACCAGTGCAGGCTGCCTATCAGAAAGTGGTGGCTGGTGTGGCTAATGCCCTGGCCCACAAGTATCACT
AAGCTCGCTTTCTTGCTGTCCAATTTCTACAATTGTTGTTGTTAAACACTAGTAGACCACCTCCCCTGCG
AGCTAAGCTGGACAGCCAATGACGGGTAAGAGAGTGACATTTTTCACTAACCTAAGACAGGAGGGCCGTC
AGAGCTACTGCCTAATCCAAAGACGGGTAAAAGTGATAAAAATGTATCACTCCAACCTAAGACAGGCGCA
GCTTCCGAGGGATTTGAGATCCAGACATGATAAGATACATTGATGAGTTTGGACAAACCAAAACTAGAAT
GCAGTGAAAAAAATGCCTTATTTGTGAAATTTGTGATGCTATTGCCTTATTTGTAACCATTATAAGCTGC
AATAAACAAGTTTGATATCTATAACAAGAAAATATATATATAATAAGTTATCACGTAAGTAGAACATGAA
ATAACAATATAATTATCGTATGAGTTAAATCTTAAAAGTCACGTAAAAGATAATCATGCGTCATTTTGAC
TCACGCGGTCGTTATAGTTCAAAATCAGTGACACTTACCGCATTGACAAGCACGCCTCACGGGAGCTCCA
AGCGGCGACTGAGATGTCCTAAATGCACAGCGACGGATTCGCGCTATTTAGAAAGAGAGAGCAATATTTC
AAGAATGCATGCGTCAATTTTACGCAGACTATCTTTCTAGGGTTAAGAATTCACTGGCCGTCGTTTTACA
ACGTCGTGACTGGGAAAACCCTGGCGTTACCCAACTTAATCGCCTTGCAGCACATCCCCCTTTCGCCAGC
TGGCGTAATAGCGAAGAGGCCCGCACCGATCGCCCTTCCCAACAGTTGCGCAGCCTGAATGGCGAATGGC
GCCTGATGCGGTATTTTCTCCTTACGCATCTGTGCGGTATTTCACACCGCATATGGTGCACTCTCAGTAC
AATCTGCTCTGATGCCGCATAGTTAAGCCAGCCCCGACACCCGCCAACACCCGCTGACGCGCCCTGACGG
GCTTGTCTGCTCCCGGCATCCGCTTACAGACAAGCTGTGACCGTCTCCGGGAGCTGCATGTGTCAGAGGT
TTTCACCGTCATCACCGAAACGCGCGAGACGAAAGGGCCTCGTGATACGCCTATTTTTATAGGTTAATGT
CATGATAATAATGGTTTCTTAGACGTCAGGTGGCACTTTTCGGGGAAATGTGCGCGGAACCCCTATTTGT
TTATTTTTCTAAATACATTCAAATATGTATCCGCTCATGAGACAATAACCCTGATAAATGCTTCAATAAT
ATTGAAAAAGGAAGAGTATGAGTATTCAACATTTCCGTGTCGCCCTTATTCCCTTTTTTGCGGCATTTTG
CCTTCCTGTTTTTGCTCACCCAGAAACGCTGGTGAAAGTAAAAGATGCTGAAGATCAGTTGGGTGCACGA
GTGGGTTACATCGAACTGGATCTCAACAGCGGTAAGATCCTTGAGAGTTTTCGCCCCGAAGAACGTTTTC
CAATGATGAGCACTTTTAAAGTTCTGCTATGTGGCGCGGTATTATCCCGTATTGACGCCGGGCAAGAGCA
ACTCGGTCGCCGCATACACTATTCTCAGAATGACTTGGTTGAGTACTCACCAGTCACAGAAAAGCATCTT
ACGGATGGCATGACAGTAAGAGAATTATGCAGTGCTGCCATAACCATGAGTGATAACACTGCGGCCAACT
TACTTCTGACAACGATCGGAGGACCGAAGGAGCTAACCGCTTTTTTGCACAACATGGGGGATCATGTAAC
TCGCCTTGATCGTTGGGAACCGGAGCTGAATGAAGCCATACCAAACGACGAGCGTGACACCACGATGCCT
GTAGCAATGGCAACAACGTTGCGCAAACTATTAACTGGCGAACTACTTACTCTAGCTTCCCGGCAACAAT
TAATAGACTGGATGGAGGCGGATAAAGTTGCAGGACCACTTCTGCGCTCGGCCCTTCCGGCTGGCTGGTT
TATTGCTGATAAATCTGGAGCCGGTGAGCGTGGGTCTCGCGGTATCATTGCAGCACTGGGGCCAGATGGT
AAGCCCTCCCGTATCGTAGTTATCTACACGACGGGGAGTCAGGCAACTATGGATGAACGAAATAGACAGA
TCGCTGAGATAGGTGCCTCACTGATTAAGCATTGGTAACTGTCAGACCAAGTTTACTCATATATACTTTA
GATTGATTTAAAACTTCATTTTTAATTTAAAAGGATCTAGGTGAAGATCCTTTTTGATAATCTCATGACC
AAAATCCCTTAACGTGAGTTTTCGTTCCACTGAGCGTCAGACCCCGTAGAAAAGATCAAAGGATCTTCTT
GAGATCCTTTTTTTCTGCGCGTAATCTGCTGCTTGCAAACAAAAAAACCACCGCTACCAGCGGTGGTTTG
TTTGCCGGATCAAGAGCTACCAACTCTTTTTCCGAAGGTAACTGGCTTCAGCAGAGCGCAGATACCAAAT
ACTGTTCTTCTAGTGTAGCCGTAGTTAGGCCACCACTTCAAGAACTCTGTAGCACCGCCTACATACCTCG
CTCTGCTAATCCTGTTACCAGTGGCTGCTGCCAGTGGCGATAAGTCGTGTCTTACCGGGTTGGACTCAAG
ACGATAGTTACCGGATAAGGCGCAGCGGTCGGGCTGAACGGGGGGTTCGTGCACACAGCCCAGCTTGGAG
CGAACGACCTACACCGAACTGAGATACCTACAGCGTGAGCTATGAGAAAGCGCCACGCTTCCCGAAGGGA
GAAAGGCGGACAGGTATCCGGTAAGCGGCAGGGTCGGAACAGGAGAGCGCACGAGGGAGCTTCCAGGGGG
AAACGCCTGGTATCTTTATAGTCCTGTCGGGTTTCGCCACCTCTGACTTGAGCGTCGATTTTTGTGATGC
TCGTCAGGGGGGCGGAGCCTATGGAAAAACGCCAGCAACGCGGCCTTTTTACGGTTCCTGGCCTTTTGCT
GGCCTTTTGCTCACATGTTCTTTCCTGCGTTATCCCCTGATTCTGTGGATAACCGTATTACCGCCTTTGA
GTGAGCTGATACCGCTCGCCGCAGCCGAACGACCGAGCGCAGCGAGTCAGTGAGCGAGGAAGCGGAAGAG
CGCCCAATACGCAAACCGCCTCTCCCCGCGCGTTGGCCGATTCATTAATGCAGCTGGCACGACAGGTTTC
CCGACTGGAAAGCGGGCAGTGAGCGCAACGCAATTAATGTGAGTTAGCTCACTCATTAGGCACCCCAGGC
TTTACACTTTATGCTTCCGGCTCGTATGTTGTGTGGAATTGTGAGCGGATAACAATTTCACACAGGAAAC
AGCTATGACCATGATTACGCCAAGGTCGACTTAACCCTAGAAAGATAATCATATTGTGACGTACGTTAAA
GATAATCATGCGTAAAATTGACGCATGTGTTTTATCGGTCTGTATATCGAGGTTTATTTATTAATTTGAA
TAGATATTAAGTTTTATTATATTTACACTTACATACTAATAATAAATTCAACAAACAATTTATTTATGTT
TATTTATTTATTAAAAAAAAACAAAAACTCAAAATTTCTTCTATAAAGTAACAAAACTTTTAGCAGTGAA
AAAAATGCTTTATTTGTGAAATTTGTGATGCTATTGCTTTATTTGTAACCATTATAAGCTGCAATAAACA
AGTTAACAACAACAATTGCATTCATTTTATGTTTCAGGTTCAGGGGGAGGTGTGGGAGGTTTTTTAAAGC
AAGTAAAACCTCTACAAATGTGGTATGGCTGATTATGATCCTCTGGAGATTTAGCCCTCCCACACATAAC
CAGAGGGCAGCAATTCACGAATCCCAACTGCCGTCGGCTGTCCATCACTGTCCTTCACTATGGCTTTGAT
CCCAGGATGCAGATCGAGAAGCACCTGTCGGCACCGTCCGCAGGGGCTCAAGATGCCCCTGTTCTCATTT
CCGATCGCGACGATACAAGTCAGGTTGCCAGCTGCCGCAGCAGCAGCAGTGCCCAGCACCACGAGTTCTG
CACAAGGTCCCCCAGTAAAATGATATACATTGACACCAGTGAAGATGCGGCCGTCGCTAGAGAGAGCTGC
GCTGGCGACGCTGTAGTCTTCAGAGATGGGGATGCTGTTGATTGTAGCCGTTGCTCTTTCAATGAGGGTG
GATTCTTCTTGAGACAAAGGCTTGGCCATGGGGCCGGGGTTCTCCTCCACGTCGCCGGCCTGCTTCAGCA
GGCTGAAGTTGGTGGCGCCGCTGCCCCCACCGTACTCGTCAATTCCAAGGGCATCGGTAAACATCTGCTC
AAACTCGAAGTCGGCCATATCCAGAGCGCCGTAGGGGGCGGAGTCGTGGGGGGTAAATCCCGGACCCGGG
GAATCCCCGTCCCCCAACATGTCCAGATCGAAATCGTCTAGCGCGTCGGCATGCGCCATCGCCACGTCCT
CGCCGTCTAAGTGGAGCTCGTCCCCCAGGCTGACATCGGTCGGGGGGGCCGTCGACAGTCTGCGCGTGTG
TCCCGCGGGGAGAAAGGACAGGCGCGGAGCCGCCAGCCCCGCCTCTTCGGGGGCGTCGTCGTCCGGGAGA
TCGAGCAGGCCCTCGATGGTAGACCCGTAATTGTTTTTCGTACGCGCGCGGCTGTACGCGGACCCACTTT
CACATTTAAGTTGTTTTTCTAATCCGCATATGATCAATTCAAGGCCGAATAAGAAGGCTGGCTCTGCACC
TTGGTGATCAAATAATTCGATAGCTTGTCGTAATAATGGCGGCATACTATCAGTAGTAGGTGTTTCCCTT
TCTTCTTTAGCGACTTGATGCTCTTGATCTTCCAATACGCAACCTAAAGTAAAATGCCCCACAGCGCTGA
GTGCATATAATGCATTCTCTAGTGAAAAACCTTGTTGGCATAAAAAGGCTAATTGATTTTCGAGAGTTTC
ATACTGTTTTTCTGTAGGCCGTGTACCTAAATGTACTTTTGCTCCATCGCGATGACTTAGTAAAGCACAT
CTAAAACTTTTAGCGTTATTACGTAAAAAATCTTGCCAGCTTTCCCCTTCTAAAGGGCAAAAGTGAGTAT
GGTGCCTATCTAACATCTCAATGGCTAAGGCGTCGAGCAAAGCCCGCTTATTTTTTACATGCCAATACAA
TGTAGGCTGCTCTACACCTAGCTTCTGGGCGAGTTTACGGGTTGTTAAACCTTCGATTCCGACCTCATTA
AGCAGCTCTAATGCGCTGTTAATCACTTTACTTTTATCTAATCTAGACATCTTATCGTCATCGTCTTTGT
AATCCATGGTGGCGGATCCCGCGTCACGACACCTGTGTTCTGGCGGCAAACCCGTTGCGAAAAAGAACGT
TCACGGCGACTACTGCACTTATATACGGTTCTCCCCCACCCTCGGGAAAAAGGCGGAGCCAGTACACGAC
ATCACTTTCCCAGTTTACCCCGCGCCACCTTCTCTAGGCACCGGTTCAATTGCCGACCCCTCCCCCCAAC
TTCTCGGGGACTGTGGGCGATGTGCGCTCTGCCCACTGACGGGCACCGGAGCCACTCGAGTGGAATT
